Addgene plasmid #197515: Myc-Nix-S212D
Purpose: Mammalian expression of myc-tagged human Nix with an aspartic acid substitution of serine-212. Based on Myc-Nix (#100795)
Depositing lab: Joseph Gordon. Depositing organization: University of Manitoba. Publication: BNIP3L/Nix-induced mitochondrial fission, mitophagy, and impaired myocyte glucose uptake are abrogated by PRKA/PKA phosphorylation. da Silva Rosa SC, Martens MD, Field JT, Nguyen L, Kereliuk SM, Hai Y, Chapman D, Diehl-Jones W, Aliani M, West AR, Thliveris J, Ghavami S, Rampitsch C, Dolinsky VW, Gordon JW. Autophagy. 2021 Sep;17(9):2257-2272. doi: 10.1080/15548627.2020.1821548. Epub 2020 Oct 12. PubMed 33044904.
Backbone
  Vector backbone: pcDNA3.1
  Backbone size w/o insert (bp): 5400
  Total vector size (bp): 6060
  Modifications to backbone: Myc tag inserted in multiple cloning region
  Vector type: Mammalian Expression
  Selectable markers: Neomycin (select with G418)
Growth in bacteria
  Bacterial resistance: Ampicillin, 100 μg/mL
  Growth temperature: 37°C
  Growth strain: DH5alpha
  Copy number: High Copy
Gene/Insert
  Gene/Insert name: BCL2 interacting protein 3 like (alt name: BNIP3L (a.k.a. BNIP3a, NIX))
  Species: H. sapiens (human)
  Insert size (bp): 660
  Mutation: Serine 212 changed to aspartic acid
  GenBank ID: NM_004331.3
  Entrez Gene: BNIP3L (a.k.a. BNIP3a, NIP3L, NIX)
  Promoter: CMV
  Tag / fusion protein: Myc (N terminal on backbone)
  Cloning method: Restriction Enzyme; 5′ cloning site EcoRI (not destroyed); 3′ cloning site XhoI (not destroyed)
  Sequencing primers: 5′ T7; 3′ SP6
Terms and licenses: Academic/Nonprofit Terms; Industry Terms: Not Available to Industry
How to cite: Myc-Nix-S212D was a gift from Joseph Gordon (Addgene plasmid # 197515 ; http://n2t.net/addgene:197515 ; RRID:Addgene_197515)
