[The description below was written by a language model from this plasmid's Addgene catalogue record and pLannotate feature annotations shown in this document.]
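Description:
Myc-Nix-S212D is a mammalian expression plasmid built on the pcDNA3.1 backbone, encoding human BNIP3L (also called Nix or BNIP3a) with serine 212 replaced by aspartic acid. It derives from a parental Myc-Nix plasmid, and the backbone was modified by placing a Myc epitope in the multiple cloning region so that the roughly 660 bp insert, cloned between EcoRI and XhoI sites that remain intact, is expressed with an N-terminal Myc tag. The automated annotation does not call the tag as a separate feature, but there is unannotated space between the T7 promoter and the start of the BNIP3L coding sequence where it would lie. Transcription is driven by the human cytomegalovirus immediate early enhancer and promoter and terminated by the bovine growth hormone polyadenylation signal. T7 and SP6 phage promoters flank the insert and serve as sequencing primer sites.

In bacteria the plasmid replicates from a high-copy ColE1/pUC-type origin and is selected with ampicillin through the β-lactamase gene; an f1 origin is also present. A separate SV40 early promoter drives the Tn5 aminoglycoside phosphotransferase gene with an SV40 polyadenylation signal, allowing G418 selection of stably transfected mammalian cells. Several short fragment hits in the feature table (HIV-1 LTR, ble, lacI, bom) appear to be backbone remnants or incidental matches rather than functional parts. The sequenced record of about 6.1 kb agrees closely with the catalogued size.

Aspartate substitution at a serine is commonly used to mimic phosphorylation. The associated study concerns PKA phosphorylation abrogating Nix-induced mitochondrial fission, mitophagy and impaired myocyte glucose uptake, so this construct suits comparison with wild-type Nix in such assays.
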