Features (pLannotate 1.2.2; 21 found; start..end, strand, type, name):
     28..80      -  misc_feature   bom (fragment): basis of mobility region from pBR322
    235..614     +  enhancer       CMV enhancer: human cytomegalovirus immediate early enhancer
    615..818     +  promoter       CMV promoter: human cytomegalovirus (CMV) immediate early promoter
    814..847     +  LTR            5' LTR (truncated) (fragment): truncated 5' long terminal repeat (LTR) from HIV-1
    863..881     +  promoter       T7 promoter: promoter for bacteriophage T7 RNA polymerase
    958..1614    +  CDS            BNIP3L: BNI3L_HUMAN - Also known as BNIP3A, BNIP3H, NIX. Experimental evidence at protein level: Swiss-Prot protein existence level 1. Induces apoptosis. Interacts with viral and cellular anti- apoptosis proteins. Can overcome the suppressors BCL-2 and BCL-XL, although high levels of BCL-XL expression will inhibit apoptosis. Inhibits apoptosis induced by BNIP3. Involved in mitochondrial quality control via its interaction with SPATA18/MIEAP: in response to mitochondrial damage, participates in mitochondrial protein catabolic process (also named MALM) leading to the degradation of damaged proteins insi
   1645..1663    -  promoter       SP6 promoter: promoter for bacteriophage SP6 RNA polymerase
   1689..1913    +  polyA_signal   bGH poly(A) signal: bovine growth hormone polyadenylation signal
   1917..1938    +  promoter       SV40 promoter (fragment): SV40 enhancer and early promoter
   1959..2387    +  rep_origin     f1 ori (sequence partly withheld): f1 bacteriophage origin of replication; arrow indicates direction of (+) strand synthesis
   2401..2730    +  promoter       SV40 promoter: SV40 enhancer and early promoter
   2797..3591    +  CDS            NeoR/KanR: aminoglycoside phosphotransferase from Tn5; aph(3')-II (or nptII); confers resistance to neomycin, kanamycin, and G418 (Geneticin®)
   3612..3770    +  CDS            ble (fragment): BLE_KLEPN - Experimental evidence at protein level: Swiss-Prot protein existence level 1. Binding protein with a strong affinity to the bleomycin family of antibiotics. Binds to CL990; an antimitotic-antibiotic compound. From Klebsiella pneumoniae.
   3765..3886    +  polyA_signal   SV40 poly(A) signal: SV40 polyadenylation signal
   3959..3975    -  protein_bind   lac operator: The lac repressor binds to the lac operator to inhibit transcription in E. coli. This inhibition can be relieved by adding lactose or isopropyl-β-D-thiogalactopyranoside (IPTG). lac repressor encoded by lacI
   3983..4013    -  promoter       lac promoter: promoter for the E. coli lac operon
   4028..4049    -  protein_bind   CAP binding site: CAP binding activates transcription in the presence of cAMP. E. coli catabolite activator protein
   4062..4154    -  CDS            lacI (fragment): lac repressor; lacI; The lac repressor binds to the lac operator to inhibit transcription in E. coli. This inhibition can be relieved by adding lactose or isopropyl-β-D-thiogalactopyranoside (IPTG).
   4337..4925    -  rep_origin     ori: high-copy-number ColE1/pMB1/pBR322/pUC origin of replication
   5096..5956    -  CDS            AmpR: β-lactamase; bla; confers resistance to ampicillin, carbenicillin, and related antibiotics
   5957..6061    -  promoter       AmpR promoter: bla
>Addgene plasmid #197515 | Myc-Nix-S212D | addgene full sequence | sequence record 386297 | Addgene NGS Result
GACGGATCGGGAGATCTCCCGATCCCCTATGGTGCACTCTCAGTACAATCTGCTCTGATGCCGCATAGTT
AAGCCAGTATCTGCTCCCTGCTTGTGTGTTGGAGGTCGCTGAGTAGTGCGCGAGCAAAATTTAAGCTACA
ACAAGGCAAGGCTTGACCGACAATTGCATGAAGAATCTGCTTAGGGTTAGGCGTTTTGCGCTGCTTCGCG
ATGTACGGGCCAGATATACGCGTTGACATTGATTATTGACTAGTTATTAATAGTAATCAATTACGGGGTC
ATTAGTTCATAGCCCATATATGGAGTTCCGCGTTACATAACTTACGGTAAATGGCCCGCCTGGCTGACCG
CCCAACGACCCCCGCCCATTGACGTCAATAATGACGTATGTTCCCATAGTAACGCCAATAGGGACTTTCC
ATTGACGTCAATGGGTGGAGTATTTACGGTAAACTGCCCACTTGGCAGTACATCAAGTGTATCATATGCC
AAGTACGCCCCCTATTGACGTCAATGACGGTAAATGGCCCGCCTGGCATTATGCCCAGTACATGACCTTA
TGGGACTTTCCTACTTGGCAGTACATCTACGTATTAGTCATCGCTATTACCATGGTGATGCGGTTTTGGC
AGTACATCAATGGGCGTGGATAGCGGTTTGACTCACGGGGATTTCCAAGTCTCCACCCCATTGACGTCAA
TGGGAGTTTGTTTTGGCACCAAAATCAACGGGACTTTCCAAAATGTCGTAACAACTCCGCCCCATTGACG
CAAATGGGCGGTAGGCGTGTACGGTGGGAGGTCTATATAAGCAGAGCTCTCTGGCTAACTAGAGAACCCA
CTGCTTACTGGCTTATCGAAATTAATACGACTCACTATAGGGAGACCCAAGCTTGGTACCATGGAGCAGA
AGCTGATCTCCGAGGAGGACCTGGGATCCATCGATGTCGACGAATTCATGTCGTCCCACCTAGTCGAGCC
GCCGCCGCCCCTGCACAACAACAACAACAACTGCGAGGAAAATGAGCAGTCTCTGCCCCCGCCGGCCGGC
CTCAACAGTTCCTGGGTGGAGCTACCCATGAACAGCAGCAATGGCAATGATAATGGCAATGGGAAAAATG
GGGGGCTGGAACACGTACCATCCTCATCCTCCATCCACAATGGAGACATGGAGAAGATTCTTTTGGATGC
ACAACATGAATCAGGACAGAGTAGTTCCAGAGGCAGTTCTCACTGTGACAGCCCTTCGCCACAAGAAGAT
GGGCAGATCATGTTTGATGTGGAAATGCACACCAGCAGGGACCATAGCTCTCAGTCAGAAGAAGAAGTTG
TAGAAGGAGAGAAGGAAGTCGAGGCTTTGAAGAAAAGTGCGGACTGGGTATCAGACTGGTCCAGTAGACC
CGAAAACATTCCACCCAAGGAGTTCCACTTCAGACACCCTAAACGTTCTGTGTCTTTAAGCATGAGGAAA
AGTGGAGCCATGAAGAAAGGGGGTATTTTCTCCGCAGAATTTCTGAAGGTGTTCATTCCATCTCTCTTCC
TTTCTCATGTTTTGGCTTTGGGGCTAGGCATCTATATTGGAAAGCGACTGGACACACCCTCTGCCAGCAC
CTACTGACTCGAGCATGCATCTAGAGGGCCCTATTCTATAGTGTCACCTAAATGCTAGAGCTCGCTGATC
AGCCTCGACTGTGCCTTCTAGTTGCCAGCCATCTGTTGTTTGCCCCTCCCCCGTGCCTTCCTTGACCCTG
GAAGGTGCCACTCCCACTGTCCTTTCCTAATAAAATGAGGAAATTGCATCGCATTGTCTGAGTAGGTGTC
ATTCTATTCTGGGGGGTGGGGTGGGGCAGGACAGCAAGGGGGAGGATTGGGAAGACAATAGCAGGCATGC
TGGGGATGCGGTGGGCTCTATGGCTTCTGAGGCGGAAAGAACCAGCTGGGGCTCTAGGGGGTATCCCC
[124 nt withheld, positions 1959-2082]
C
[91 nt withheld, positions 2084-2174]
A
[49 nt withheld, positions 2176-2224]
CCTTTGACGTTGGAGTCCACGTTCTTT
[37 nt withheld, positions 2252-2288]
ACCCTATCTCGGTCTATTCTTTTGATTTATAAGGGATTTTGCCGATTTCGGCCTATTGGTTAAAAAATGA
GCTGATTTAACAAAAATTTAACGCGAATTAATTCTGTGGAATGTGTGTCAGTTAGGGTGTGGAAAGTCCC
CAGGCTCCCCAGCAGGCAGAAGTATGCAAAGCATGCATCTCAATTAGTCAGCAACCAGGTGTGGAAAGTC
CCCAGGCTCCCCAGCAGGCAGAAGTATGCAAAGCATGCATCTCAATTAGTCAGCAACCATAGTCCCGCCC
CTAACTCCGCCCATCCCGCCCCTAACTCCGCCCAGTTCCGCCCATTCTCCGCCCCATGGCTGACTAATTT
TTTTTATTTATGCAGAGGCCGAGGCCGCCTCTGCCTCTGAGCTATTCCAGAAGTAGTGAGGAGGCTTTTT
TGGAGGCCTAGGCTTTTGCAAAAAGCTCCCGGGAGCTTGTATATCCATTTTCGGATCTGATCAAGAGACA
GGATGAGGATCGTTTCGCATGATTGAACAAGATGGATTGCACGCAGGTTCTCCGGCCGCTTGGGTGGAGA
GGCTATTCGGCTATGACTGGGCACAACAGACAATCGGCTGCTCTGATGCCGCCGTGTTCCGGCTGTCAGC
GCAGGGGCGCCCGGTTCTTTTTGTCAAGACCGACCTGTCCGGTGCCCTGAATGAACTGCAGGACGAGGCA
GCGCGGCTATCGTGGCTGGCCACGACGGGCGTTACTTGCGCAGCTGTGCTCGACGTTGTCACTGAAGCGG
GAAGGGACTGGCTGCTATTGGGCGAAGTGCCGGGGCAGGATCTCCTGTCATCTCACCTTGCTCCTGCCGA
GAAAGTATCCATCATGGCTGATGCAATGCGGCGGCTGCATACGCTTGATCCGGCTACCTGCCCATTCGAC
CACCAAGCGAAACATCGCATCGAGCGAGCACGTACTCGGATGGAAGCCGGTCTTGTCGATCAGGATGATC
TGGACGAAGAGCATCAGGGGCTCGCGCCAGCCGAACTGTTCGCCAGGCTCAAGGCGCGCATGCCCGACGG
CGAGGATCTCGTCGTGACCCATGGCGATGCCTGCTTGCCGAATATCATGGTGGAAAATGGCCGCTTTTCT
GGATTCATCGACTGTGGCCGGCTGGGTGTGGCGGACCGCTATCAGGACATAGCGTTGGCTACCCGTGATA
TTGCTGAAGAGCTTGGCGGCGAATGGGCTGACCGCTTCCTCGTGCTTTACGGTATCGCCGCTCCCGATTC
GCAGCGCATCGCCTTCTATCGCCTTCTTGACGAGTTCTTCTGAGCGGGACTCTGGGGTTCGAAATGACCG
ACCAAGCGACGCCCAACCTGCCATCACGAGATTTCGATTCCACCGCCGCCTTCTATGAAAGGTTGGGCTT
CGGAATCGTTTTCCGGGACGCCGGCTGGATGATCCTCCAGCGCGGGGATCTCATGCTGGAGTTCTTCGCC
CACCCCAACTTGTTTATTGCAGCTTATAATGGTTACAAATAAAGCAATAGCATCACAAATTTCACAAATA
AAGCATTTTTTTCACTGCATTCTAGTTGTGGTTTGTCCAAACTCATCAATGTATCTTATCATGTCTGTAT
ACCGTCGACCTCTAGCTAGAGCTTGGCGTAATCATGGTCATAGCTGTTTCCTGTGTGAAATTGTTATCCG
CTCACAATTCCACACAACATACGAGCCGGAAGCATAAAGTGTAAAGCCTGGGGTGCCTAATGAGTGAGCT
AACTCACATTAATTGCGTTGCGCTCACTGCCCGCTTTCCAGTCGGGAAACCTGTCGTGCCAGCTGCATTA
ATGAATCGGCCAACGCGCGGGGAGAGGCGGTTTGCGTATTGGGCGCTCTTCCGCTTCCTCGCTCACTGAC
TCGCTGCGCTCGGTCGTTCGGCTGCGGCGAGCGGTATCAGCTCACTCAAAGGCGGTAATACGGTTATCCA
CAGAATCAGGGGATAACGCAGGAAAGAACATGTGAGCAAAAGGCCAGCAAAAGGCCAGGAACCGTAAAAA
GGCCGCGTTGCTGGCGTTTTTCCATAGGCTCCGCCCCCCTGACGAGCATCACAAAAATCGACGCTCAAGT
CAGAGGTGGCGAAACCCGACAGGACTATAAAGATACCAGGCGTTTCCCCCTGGAAGCTCCCTCGTGCGCT
CTCCTGTTCCGACCCTGCCGCTTACCGGATACCTGTCCGCCTTTCTCCCTTCGGGAAGCGTGGCGCTTTC
TCATAGCTCACGCTGTAGGTATCTCAGTTCGGTGTAGGTCGTTCGCTCCAAGCTGGGCTGTGTGCACGAA
CCCCCCGTTCAGCCCGACCGCTGCGCCTTATCCGGTAACTATCGTCTTGAGTCCAACCCGGTAAGACACG
ACTTATCGCCACTGGCAGCAGCCACTGGTAACAGGATTAGCAGAGCGAGGTATGTAGGCGGTGCTACAGA
GTTCTTGAAGTGGTGGCCTAACTACGGCTACACTAGAAGAACAGTATTTGGTATCTGCGCTCTGCTGAAG
CCAGTTACCTTCGGAAAAAGAGTTGGTAGCTCTTGATCCGGCAAACAAACCACCGCTGGTAGCGGTGGTT
TTTTTGTTTGCAAGCAGCAGATTACGCGCAGAAAAAAAGGATCTCAAGAAGATCCTTTGATCTTTTCTAC
GGGGTCTGACGCTCAGTGGAACGAAAACTCACGTTAAGGGATTTTGGTCATGAGATTATCAAAAAGGATC
TTCACCTAGATCCTTTTAAATTAAAAATGAAGTTTTAAATCAATCTAAAGTATATATGAGTAAACTTGGT
CTGACAGTTACCAATGCTTAATCAGTGAGGCACCTATCTCAGCGATCTGTCTATTTCGTTCATCCATAGT
TGCCTGACTCCCCGTCGTGTAGATAACTACGATACGGGAGGGCTTACCATCTGGCCCCAGTGCTGCAATG
ATACCGCGAGACCCACGCTCACCGGCTCCAGATTTATCAGCAATAAACCAGCCAGCCGGAAGGGCCGAGC
GCAGAAGTGGTCCTGCAACTTTATCCGCCTCCATCCAGTCTATTAATTGTTGCCGGGAAGCTAGAGTAAG
TAGTTCGCCAGTTAATAGTTTGCGCAACGTTGTTGCCATTGCTACAGGCATCGTGGTGTCACGCTCGTCG
TTTGGTATGGCTTCATTCAGCTCCGGTTCCCAACGATCAAGGCGAGTTACATGATCCCCCATGTTGTGCA
AAAAAGCGGTTAGCTCCTTCGGTCCTCCGATCGTTGTCAGAAGTAAGTTGGCCGCAGTGTTATCACTCAT
GGTTATGGCAGCACTGCATAATTCTCTTACTGTCATGCCATCCGTAAGATGCTTTTCTGTGACTGGTGAG
TACTCAACCAAGTCATTCTGAGAATAGTGTATGCGGCGACCGAGTTGCTCTTGCCCGGCGTCAATACGGG
ATAATACCGCGCCACATAGCAGAACTTTAAAAGTGCTCATCATTGGAAAACGTTCTTCGGGGCGAAAACT
CTCAAGGATCTTACCGCTGTTGAGATCCAGTTCGATGTAACCCACTCGTGCACCCAACTGATCTTCAGCA
TCTTTTACTTTCACCAGCGTTTCTGGGTGAGCAAAAACAGGAAGGCAAAATGCCGCAAAAAAGGGAATAA
GGGCGACACGGAAATGTTGAATACTCATACTCTTCCTTTTTCAATATTATTGAAGCATTTATCAGGGTTA
TTGTCTCATGAGCGGATACATATTTGAATGTATTTAGAAAAATAAACAAATAGGGGTTCCGCGCACATTT
CCCCGAAAAGTGCCACCTGACGTC
