>Addgene plasmid #197515 | Myc-Nix-S212D | depositor partial sequence | sequence record 382757 | Coding region from T7 primer
GAGCTGATCTCCGAGGAGGACCTGGGATCCATCGATGTCGACGAATTCATGTCGTCCCACCTAGTCGAGC
CGCCGCCGCCCCTGCACAACAACAACAACAACTGCGAGGAAAATGAGCAGTCTCTGCCCCCGCCGGCCGG
CCTCAACAGTTCCTGGGTGGAGCTACCCATGAACAGCAGCAATGGCAATGATAATGGCAATGGGAAAAAT
GGGGGGCTGGAACACGTACCATCCTCATCCTCCATCCACAATGGAGACATGGAGAAGATTCTTTTGGATG
CACAACATGAATCAGGACAGAGTAGTTCCAGAGGCAGTTCTCACTGTGACAGCCCTTCGCCACAAGAAGA
TGGGCAGATCATGTTTGATGTGGAAATGCACACCAGCAGGGACCATAGCTCTCAGTCAGAAGAAGAAGTT
GTAGAAGGAGAGAAGGAAGTCGAGGCTTTGAAGAAAAGTGCGGACTGGGTATCAGACTGGTCCAGTAGAC
CCGAAAACATTCCACCCAAGGAGTTCCACTTCAGACACCCTAAACGTTCTGTGTCTTTAAGCATGAGGAA
AAGTGGAGCCATGAAGAAAGGGGGTATTTTCTCCGCAGAATTTCTGAAGGTGTTCATTCCATCTCTCTTC
CTTTCTCATGTTTTGGCTTTGGGGCTAGGCATCTATATTGGAAAGCGACTGGACACACCCTCTGCCAGCA
CCTACTGACTCGAGCATGCATCTAGAGGGCCCTATTCTATAGTGTCACCTAAATGCTAGAGCTCGCTGAT
CAGCCTCGACTGTGCCTTCTAGTTGCCAGCCATCTGTTGTTTGCCCCTCCCCCGTGCCTTCCTTGACCCT
GGAAGGTGCCACTCCCACTGTCCTTTCCTAATAAAATGAGGAAATTGCATCGCATTGTCTGAGTAGGTGT
CATTCTATTCTGGGGGGTGGGGTGGGGCAGGACAGCAAGGGGGAGGATTGGGAAGACAATAGC
